Addgene plasmid #79522: 5I3L (DPF3)
Purpose: Bacterial expression for structure determination; may not be full ORF
Depositing lab: Cheryl Arrowsmith. Depositing organization: University of Toronto.
Backbone
  Vector backbone: pET28-MHL
  Backbone manufacturer: SGC (Addgene Plasmid #26096)
  Backbone size w/o insert (bp): 7325
  Vector type: Bacterial Expression
Growth in bacteria
  Bacterial resistance: Kanamycin, 50 μg/mL
  Growth temperature: 37°C
  Growth strain: DH5alpha
  Copy number: High Copy
Gene/Insert
  Gene/Insert name: DPF3 (alt name: DPF3:JMC01J-D05:C205376)
  Species: H. sapiens (human)
  Insert size (bp): 342
  Entrez Gene: DPF3 (a.k.a. BAF45C, CERD4, SMARCG3)
  Promoter: T7-lacO
  Tag / fusion protein: 6xHis (N terminal on backbone); TEV cleavage site (N terminal on backbone)
  Cloning method: Ligation Independent Cloning
  Sequencing primers: 5′ T7; 3′ T7-term
Terms and licenses: Academic/Nonprofit Terms; Industry Terms: Not Available to Industry
Depositor comments: Please see http://www.thesgc.org/structures/5I3L for more information.
How to cite: 5I3L (DPF3) was a gift from Cheryl Arrowsmith (Addgene plasmid # 79522 ; http://n2t.net/addgene:79522 ; RRID:Addgene_79522)
