[The description below was written by a language model from this plasmid's Addgene catalogue record and pLannotate feature annotations shown in this document.]
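Description:
5I3L (DPF3) is a bacterial expression plasmid built on the pET28-MHL backbone from the Structural Genomics Consortium, made to produce a fragment of human DPF3 (also called BAF45C, CERD4 or SMARCG3) for structure determination. The insert is only about 342 bp and was introduced by ligation-independent cloning. The record itself cautions that it may not be the full open reading frame, and the annotation likewise identifies it as a DPF3 fragment. DPF3 is annotated as a subunit of the neuron-specific nBAF chromatin remodelling complex.

Expression is driven by a T7 promoter followed by a lac operator and the strong T7 gene 10 ribosome binding site, with a T7 terminator downstream. The plasmid also carries lacI under its own promoter, so transcription is held off until induced with IPTG in a host that supplies T7 RNA polymerase. According to the catalogue fields, the backbone contributes an N-terminal 6xHis tag followed by a TEV protease site, allowing affinity purification and subsequent tag removal. The short annotated match to a composite His/TEV tag just upstream of the insert is consistent with this. A further His-tag-like fragment and a T7 gene 10-derived fragment are annotated after the insert, but the record does not say whether they are translated.

The plasmid is selected with kanamycin (KanR) and replicates from a ColE1/pBR322-type origin with the bom and rop elements. An f1 origin is also present, along with remnants of the tetracycline resistance gene. The assembled sequence is 5,652 nt, shorter than the listed 7,325 bp backbone size without insert; the record does not explain this difference.
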