Features (pLannotate 1.2.2; 20 found; start..end, strand, type, name):
     12..467     +  rep_origin     f1 ori (sequence partly withheld): f1 bacteriophage origin of replication; arrow indicates direction of (+) strand synthesis
    494..551     +  promoter       AmpR promoter (fragment): bla
    560..1375    -  CDS            KanR: aminoglycoside phosphotransferase; aph(3')-Ia; confers resistance to kanamycin in bacteria or G418 (Geneticin®) in eukaryotes
   1497..2085    +  rep_origin     ori: high-copy-number ColE1/pMB1/pBR322/pUC origin of replication
   2271..2413    -  misc_feature   bom: basis of mobility region from pBR322
   2515..2706    -  CDS            rop: Rop protein, which maintains plasmids at low copy number; rop
   2723..3103    +  CDS            YPB1_ECOLX: Protein predicted: Swiss-Prot protein existence level 4. From Escherichia coli.
   3175..3466    -  CDS            TcR (fragment): tetracycline efflux protein; tet; confers resistance to tetracycline
   3481..3502    -  protein_bind   CAP binding site: CAP binding activates transcription in the presence of cAMP. E. coli catabolite activator protein
   3515..4597    -  CDS            lacI: lac repressor; lacI; The lac repressor binds to the lac operator to inhibit transcription in E. coli. This inhibition can be relieved by adding lactose or isopropyl-β-D-thiogalactopyranoside (IPTG).
   4598..4675    -  promoter       lacI promoter: lacI
   4683..4962    -  CDS            TcR (fragment): tetracycline efflux protein; tet; confers resistance to tetracycline
   4984..5002    +  promoter       T7 promoter: promoter for bacteriophage T7 RNA polymerase
   5003..5027    +  protein_bind   lac operator: The lac repressor binds to the lac operator to inhibit transcription in E. coli. This inhibition can be relieved by adding lactose or isopropyl-β-D-thiogalactopyranoside (IPTG). lac repressor encoded by lacI
   5042..5064    +  RBS            RBS: efficient ribosome binding site from bacteriophage T7 gene 10 (Olins and Rangwala, 1989)
   5072..5090    +  CDS            capTEV™ (fragment): composite tag for in vivo biotinylation, TEV protease cleavage, and 6xHis tagging
   5122..5466    +  CDS            DPF3 (fragment): DPF3_HUMAN - Also known as BAF45C, CERD4. Experimental evidence at protein level: Swiss-Prot protein existence level 1. Belongs to the neuron-specific chromatin remodeling complex (nBAF complex). During neural development a switch from a stem/progenitor to a post-mitotic chromatin remodeling mechanism occurs as neurons exit the cell cycle and become committed to their adult state. The transition from proliferating neural stem/progenitor cells to post-mitotic neurons requires a switch in subunit composition of the npBAF and nBAF complexes. As neural progenitors exit mitosis and differentiate in
   5496..5513    +  CDS            9xHis (fragment): 9xHis affinity tag
   5523..5572    +  CDS            SET1 (fragment): solubility-enhancement tag derived from T7 phage gene 10B
   5580..5627    +  terminator     T7 terminator: transcription terminator for bacteriophage T7 RNA polymerase
>Addgene plasmid #79522 | 5I3L (DPF3) | addgene full sequence | sequence record 150157 | Addgene assembled sequence
TGGCGAATGGG
[124 nt withheld, positions 12-135]
C
[91 nt withheld, positions 137-227]
A
[49 nt withheld, positions 229-277]
CCTTTGACGTTGGAGTCCACGTTCTTT
[37 nt withheld, positions 305-341]
ACCCTATCTCGGTCTATTCTTTTGATTTATAAGGGATTTTGCCGATTTCGGCCTATTGGTTAAAAAATGA
GCTGATTTAACAAAAATTTAACGCGAATTTTAACAAAATATTAACGTTTACAATTTCAGGTGGCACTTTT
CGGGGAAATGTGCGCGGAACCCCTATTTGTTTATTTTTCTAAATACATTCAAATATGTATCCGCTCATGA
ATTAATTCTTAGAAAAACTCATCGAGCATCAAATGAAACTGCAATTTATTCATATCAGGATTATCAATAC
CATATTTTTGAAAAAGCCGTTTCTGTAATGAAGGAGAAAACTCACCGAGGCAGTTCCATAGGATGGCAAG
ATCCTGGTATCGGTCTGCGATTCCGACTCGTCCAACATCAATACAACCTATTAATTTCCCCTCGTCAAAA
ATAAGGTTATCAAGTGAGAAATCACCATGAGTGACGACTGAATCCGGTGAGAATGGCAAAAGTTTATGCA
TTTCTTTCCAGACTTGTTCAACAGGCCAGCCATTACGCTCGTCATCAAAATCACTCGCATCAACCAAACC
GTTATTCATTCGTGATTGCGCCTGAGCGAGACGAAATACGCGATCGCTGTTAAAAGGACAATTACAAACA
GGAATCGAATGCAACCGGCGCAGGAACACTGCCAGCGCATCAACAATATTTTCACCTGAATCAGGATATT
CTTCTAATACCTGGAATGCTGTTTTCCCGGGGATCGCAGTGGTGAGTAACCATGCATCATCAGGAGTACG
GATAAAATGCTTGATGGTCGGAAGAGGCATAAATTCCGTCAGCCAGTTTAGTCTGACCATCTCATCTGTA
ACATCATTGGCAACGCTACCTTTGCCATGTTTCAGAAACAACTCTGGCGCATCGGGCTTCCCATACAATC
GATAGATTGTCGCACCTGATTGCCCGACATTATCGCGAGCCCATTTATACCCATATAAATCAGCATCCAT
GTTGGAATTTAATCGCGGCCTAGAGCAAGACGTTTCCCGTTGAATATGGCTCATAACACCCCTTGTATTA
CTGTTTATGTAAGCAGACAGTTTTATTGTTCATGACCAAAATCCCTTAACGTGAGTTTTCGTTCCACTGA
GCGTCAGACCCCGTAGAAAAGATCAAAGGATCTTCTTGAGATCCTTTTTTTCTGCGCGTAATCTGCTGCT
TGCAAACAAAAAAACCACCGCTACCAGCGGTGGTTTGTTTGCCGGATCAAGAGCTACCAACTCTTTTTCC
GAAGGTAACTGGCTTCAGCAGAGCGCAGATACCAAATACTGTCCTTCTAGTGTAGCCGTAGTTAGGCCAC
CACTTCAAGAACTCTGTAGCACCGCCTACATACCTCGCTCTGCTAATCCTGTTACCAGTGGCTGCTGCCA
GTGGCGATAAGTCGTGTCTTACCGGGTTGGACTCAAGACGATAGTTACCGGATAAGGCGCAGCGGTCGGG
CTGAACGGGGGGTTCGTGCACACAGCCCAGCTTGGAGCGAACGACCTACACCGAACTGAGATACCTACAG
CGTGAGCTATGAGAAAGCGCCACGCTTCCCGAAGGGAGAAAGGCGGACAGGTATCCGGTAAGCGGCAGGG
TCGGAACAGGAGAGCGCACGAGGGAGCTTCCAGGGGGAAACGCCTGGTATCTTTATAGTCCTGTCGGGTT
TCGCCACCTCTGACTTGAGCGTCGATTTTTGTGATGCTCGTCAGGGGGGCGGAGCCTATGGAAAAACGCC
AGCAACGCGGCCTTTTTACGGTTCCTGGCCTTTTGCTGGCCTTTTGCTCACATGTTCTTTCCTGCGTTAT
CCCCTGATTCTGTGGATAACCGTATTACCGCCTTTGAGTGAGCTGATACCGCTCGCCGCAGCCGAACGAC
CGAGCGCAGCGAGTCAGTGAGCGAGGAAGCGGAAGAGCGCCTGATGCGGTATTTTCTCCTTACGCATCTG
TGCGGTATTTCACACCGCATATATGGTGCACTCTCAGTACAATCTGCTCTGATGCCGCATAGTTAAGCCA
GTATACACTCCGCTATCGCTACGTGACTGGGTCATGGCTGCGCCCCGACACCCGCCAACACCCGCTGACG
CGCCCTGACGGGCTTGTCTGCTCCCGGCATCCGCTTACAGACAAGCTGTGACCGTCTCCGGGAGCTGCAT
GTGTCAGAGGTTTTCACCGTCATCACCGAAACGCGCGAGGCAGCTGCGGTAAAGCTCATCAGCGTGGTCG
TGAAGCGATTCACAGATGTCTGCCTGTTCATCCGCGTCCAGCTCGTTGAGTTTCTCCAGAAGCGTTAATG
TCTGGCTTCTGATAAAGCGGGCCATGTTAAGGGCGGTTTTTTCCTGTTTGGTCACTGATGCCTCCGTGTA
AGGGGGATTTCTGTTCATGGGGGTAATGATACCGATGAAACGAGAGAGGATGCTCACGATACGGGTTACT
GATGATGAACATGCCCGGTTACTGGAACGTTGTGAGGGTAAACAACTGGCGGTATGGATGCGGCGGGACC
AGAGAAAAATCACTCAGGGTCAATGCCAGCGCTTCGTTAATACAGATGTAGGTGTTCCACAGGGTAGCCA
GCAGCATCCTGCGATGCAGATCCGGAACATAATGGTGCAGGGCGCTGACTTCCGCGTTTCCAGACTTTAC
GAAACACGGAAACCGAAGACCATTCATGTTGTTGCTCAGGTCGCAGACGTTTTGCAGCAGCAGTCGCTTC
ACGTTCGCTCGCGTATCGGTGATTCATTCTGCTAACCAGTAAGGCAACCCCGCCAGCCTAGCCGGGTCCT
CAACGACAGGAGCACGATCATGCGCACCCGTGGGGCCGCCATGCCGGCGATAATGGCCTGCTTCTCGCCG
AAACGTTTGGTGGCGGGACCAGTGACGAAGGCTTGAGCGAGGGCGTGCAAGATTCCGAATACCGCAAGCG
ACAGGCCGATCATCGTCGCGCTCCAGCGAAAGCGGTCCTCGCCGAAAATGACCCAGAGCGCTGCCGGCAC
CTGTCCTACGAGTTGCATGATAAAGAAGACAGTCATAAGTGCGGCGACGATAGTCATGCCCCGCGCCCAC
CGGAAGGAGCTGACTGGGTTGAAGGCTCTCAAGGGCATCGGTCGAGATCCCGGTGCCTAATGAGTGAGCT
AACTTACATTAATTGCGTTGCGCTCACTGCCCGCTTTCCAGTCGGGAAACCTGTCGTGCCAGCTGCATTA
ATGAATCGGCCAACGCGCGGGGAGAGGCGGTTTGCGTATTGGGCGCCAGGGTGGTTTTTCTTTTCACCAG
TGAGACGGGCAACAGCTGATTGCCCTTCACCGCCTGGCCCTGAGAGAGTTGCAGCAAGCGGTCCACGCTG
GTTTGCCCCAGCAGGCGAAAATCCTGTTTGATGGTGGTTAACGGCGGGATATAACATGAGCTGTCTTCGG
TATCGTCGTATCCCACTACCGAGATATCCGCACCAACGCGCAGCCCGGACTCGGTAATGGCGCGCATTGC
GCCCAGCGCCATCTGATCGTTGGCAACCAGCATCGCAGTGGGAACGATGCCCTCATTCAGCATTTGCATG
GTTTGTTGAAAACCGGACATGGCACTCCAGTCGCCTTCCCGTTCCGCTATCGGCTGAATTTGATTGCGAG
TGAGATATTTATGCCAGCCAGCCAGACGCAGACGCGCCGAGACAGAACTTAATGGGCCCGCTAACAGCGC
GATTTGCTGGTGACCCAATGCGACCAGATGCTCCACGCCCAGTCGCGTACCGTCTTCATGGGAGAAAATA
ATACTGTTGATGGGTGTCTGGTCAGAGACATCAAGAAATAACGCCGGAACATTAGTGCAGGCAGCTTCCA
CAGCAATGGCATCCTGGTCATCCAGCGGATAGTTAATGATCAGCCCACTGACGCGTTGCGCGAGAAGATT
GTGCACCGCCGCTTTACAGGCTTCGACGCCGCTTCGTTCTACCATCGACACCACCACGCTGGCACCCAGT
TGATCGGCGCGAGATTTAATCGCCGCGACAATTTGCGACGGCGCGTGCAGGGCCAGACTGGAGGTGGCAA
CGCCAATCAGCAACGACTGTTTGCCCGCCAGTTGTTGTGCCACGCGGTTGGGAATGTAATTCAGCTCCGC
CATCGCCGCTTCCACTTTTTCCCGCGTTTTCGCAGAAACGTGGCTGGCCTGGTTCACCACGCGGGAAACG
GTCTGATAAGAGACACCGGCATACTCTGCGACATCGTATAACGTTACTGGTTTCACATTCACCACCCTGA
ATTGACTCTCTTCCGGGCGCTATCATGCCATACCGCGAAAGGTTTTGCGCCATTCGATGGTGTCCGGGAT
CTCGACGCTCTCCCTTATGCGACTCCTGCATTAGGAAGCAGCCCAGTAGTAGGTTGAGGCCGTTGAGCAC
CGCCGCCGCAAGGAATGGTGCATGCAAGGAGATGGCGCCCAACAGTCCCCCGGCCACGGGGCCTGCCACC
ATACCCACGCCGAAACAAGCGCTCATGAGCCCGAAGTGGCGAGCCCGATCTTCCCCATCGGTGATGTCGG
CGATATAGGCGCCAGCAACCGCACCTGTGGCGCCGGTGATGCCGGCCACGATGCGTCCGGCGTAGAGGAT
CGAGATCTCGATCCCGCGAAATTAATACGACTCACTATAGGGGAATTGTGAGCGGATAACAATTCCCCTC
TAGAAATAATTTTGTTTAACTTTAAGAAGGAGATATACCATGCATCATCATCATCATCACAGCAGCGGCA
GAGAAAACTTGTATTTCCAGGGCACAGTCATTCCCAATAACTACTGTGACTTCTGCTTGGGGGGCTCCAA
CATGAACAAGAAGAGTGGGCGGCCTGAAGAGCTGGTGTCCTGCGCAGACTGTGGACGCTCTGGTCACCCA
ACCTGCCTGCAGTTTACCCTGAACATGACCGAGGCTGTCAAGACCTACAAGTGGCAGTGCATAGAGTGCA
AATCCTGTATCCTCTGTGGGACCTCAGAGAATGATGACCAGCTACTCTTCTGCGATGACTGTGACCGAGG
CTATCACATGTACTGTTTAAATCCCCCGGTGGCTGAGCCCCCAGAAGGAAGCTGGAGCTGCCACTTATGC
TGGGAACTGCTCAAATGATGACGAAGCTTGCGGCCGCACTCGAGCACCACCACCACCACCACTGAGATCC
GGCTGCTAACAAAGCCCGAAAGGAAGCTGAGTTGGCTGCTGCCACCGCTGAGCAATAACTAGCATAACCC
CTTGGGGCCTCTAAACGGGTCTTGAGGGGTTTTTTGCTGAAAGGAGGAACTATATCCGGAT
