>Addgene plasmid #79522 | 5I3L (DPF3) | depositor partial sequence | sequence record 148645 | Insert sequence
ACAGTCATTCCCAATAACTACTGTGACTTCTGCTTGGGGGGCTCCAACATGAACAAGAAGAGTGGGCGGC
CTGAAGAGCTGGTGTCCTGCGCAGACTGTGGACGCTCTGGTCACCCAACCTGCCTGCAGTTTACCCTGAA
CATGACCGAGGCTGTCAAGACCTACAAGTGGCAGTGCATAGAGTGCAAATCCTGTATCCTCTGTGGGACC
TCAGAGAATGATGACCAGCTACTCTTCTGCGATGACTGTGACCGAGGCTATCACATGTACTGTTTAAATC
CCCCGGTGGCTGAGCCCCCAGAAGGAAGCTGGAGCTGCCACTTATGCTGGGAACTGCTCAAA
