>Addgene plasmid #79522 | 5I3L (DPF3) | addgene partial sequence | sequence record 150155 | T7 5'-TAATACGACTCACTATAGGG-3'
ACTTTAAGAAGGAGATATACCATGCATCATCATCATCATCACAGCAGCGGCAGAGAAAACTTGTATTTCC
AGGGCACAGTCATTCCCAATAACTACTGTGACTTCTGCTTGGGGGGCTCCAACATGAACAAGAAGAGTGG
GCGGCCTGAAGAGCTGGTGTCCTGCGCAGACTGTGGACGCTCTGGTCACCCAACCTGCCTGCAGTTTACC
CTGAACATGACCGAGGCTGTCAAGACCTACAAGTGGCAGTGCATAGAGTGCAAATCCTGTATCCTCTGTG
GGACCTCAGAGAATGATGACCAGCTACTCTTCTGCGATGACTGTGACCGAGGCTATCACATGTACTGTTT
AAATCCCCCGGTGGCTGAGCCCCCAGAAGGAAGCTGGAGCTGCCACTTATGCTGGGAACTGCTCAAATGA
TGACGAAGCTTGCGGCCGCACTCGAGCACCACCACCACCACCACTGAGATCCGGCTGCTAACAAAGCCCG
AAAGGAAGCTGAGTTGGCTGCTGCCACCGCTGAGCAATAACTAGCATAACCCCTTGGGGCCTCTAAACGG
GTCTTGAGGGGTTTTTTGCTGAAAGGAGGAACTATATCCGGATTGGCGAATGGG
[124 nt withheld, positions 615-738]
C
[91 nt withheld, positions 740-830]
A
[36 nt withheld, positions 832-867]
