>Addgene plasmid #79522 | 5I3L (DPF3) | addgene partial sequence | sequence record 150156 | T7term 5'-GCTAGTTATTGCTCAGCGG-3'
TAGCAGCCGGATCTCAGTGGTGGTGGTGGTGGTGCTCGAGTGCGGCCGCAAGCTTCGTCATCATTTGAGC
AGTTCCCAGCATAAGTGGCAGCTCCAGCTTCCTTCTGGGGGCTCAGCCACCGGGGGATTTAAACAGTACA
TGTGATAGCCTCGGTCACAGTCATCGCAGAAGAGTAGCTGGTCATCATTCTCTGAGGTCCCACAGAGGAT
ACAGGATTTGCACTCTATGCACTGCCACTTGTAGGTCTTGACAGCCTCGGTCATGTTCAGGGTAAACTGC
AGGCAGGTTGGGTGACCAGAGCGTCCACAGTCTGCGCAGGACACCAGCTCTTCAGGCCGCCCACTCTTCT
TGTTCATGTTGGAGCCCCCCAAGCAGAAGTCACAGTAGTTATTGGGAATGACTGTGCCCTGGAAATACAA
GTTTTCTCTGCCGCTGCTGTGATGATGATGATGATGCATGGTATATCTCCTTCTTAAAGTTAAACAAAAT
TATTTCTAGAGGGGAATTGTTATCCGCTCACAATTCCCCTATAGTGAGTCGTATTAATTTCGCGGGATCG
AGATCTCGATCCTCTACGCCGGACGCATCGTGGCCGGCATCACCGGCGCCACAGGTGCGGTTGCTGGCGC
CTATATCGCCGACATCACCGATGGGGAAGATCGGGCTCGCCACTTCGGGCTCATGAGCGCTTGTTTCGGC
GTGGGTATGGTGGCAGGCCCCGTGGCCGGGGGACTGTTGGGCGCCATCTCCTTGCATGCACCATTCCTTG
CGGCGGCGGTGCTCAACGGCCTCAACCTACTACTGGGCTGCTTCCTAATGCAGGAGTCGCATAAGGGA
